Addgene plasmid #148742: pnYC-NvHN-DmBam_13-36_AF
Purpose: Bacterial Expression of DmBam_13-36
Depositing lab: Elisa Izaurralde. Depositing organization: Max Planck Institute for Developmental Biology. Publication: Drosophila Bag-of-marbles directly interacts with the CAF40 subunit of the CCR4-NOT complex to elicit repression of mRNA targets. Sgromo A, Raisch T, Backhaus C, Keskeny C, Alva V, Weichenrieder O, Izaurralde E. RNA. 2018 Mar;24(3):381-395. doi: 10.1261/rna.064584.117. Epub 2017 Dec 18. PubMed 29255063.
Backbone
  Vector backbone: Unknown
  Vector type: Bacterial Expression
Growth in bacteria
  Bacterial resistance: Chloramphenicol, 25 μg/mL
  Growth temperature: 37°C
  Growth strain: DH5alpha
  Copy number: Low Copy
Gene/Insert
  Gene/Insert name: DmBam_13-36
  Species: D. melanogaster (fly)
  Entrez Gene: bam (a.k.a. Dmel_CG10422, BAM, Bam, Bam-C, BamC, BamF, CG10422, Dmel\CG10422, alpha, fs(3)neo61, ham)
  Cloning method: Unknown
Terms and licenses: Academic/Nonprofit Terms; Industry Terms: Not Available to Industry
Depositor comments: ORF extracted from UniProt.: P22745 (NCBI NM:057452.3). Plasmids from this collection were made available to the research community and donated after the lab closed. Please note that the sequence provided by the depositing laboratory may be theoretical/predicted or based on Sanger sequencing results. There may be discrepancies between sequencing results obtained by Addgene and the depositor sequence. If an Addgene verified sequence is not available, please contact before placing your order to request that our lab fully sequence the plasmid.
How to cite: pnYC-NvHN-DmBam_13-36_AF was a gift from Elisa Izaurralde (Addgene plasmid # 148742 ; http://n2t.net/addgene:148742 ; RRID:Addgene_148742)
