[The description below was written by a language model from this plasmid's Addgene catalogue record and pLannotate feature annotations shown in this document.]
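Description:
pnYC-NvHN-DmBam_13-36_AF is a bacterial expression plasmid of about 6 kb for producing a short peptide, residues 13–36, of the Drosophila melanogaster Bag-of-marbles (Bam) protein in E. coli. The catalogue lists the backbone as unknown. The annotated features nonetheless resemble a pACYC-type vector: a p15A origin of replication, a chloramphenicol acetyltransferase gene with its own cat promoter for selection, and several disrupted fragments of a tetracycline resistance gene with its tet promoter, which appear to be remnants interrupted by the inserted expression cassette. The p15A origin gives low-to-medium copy number and is compatible with ColE1-type plasmids, so the construct can be maintained alongside a second expression vector for co-expression of binding partners.

The expression cassette is driven by a T7 promoter with an adjacent lac operator, followed by the phage T7 gene 10 ribosome binding site. Transcription therefore depends on T7 RNA polymerase supplied by the host and is inducible with IPTG. The open reading frame begins with a short region annotated as a fragment of a His/TEV-type composite tag, most likely corresponding to a histidine tag. This is followed by a nearly full-length NusA solubility-enhancing fusion partner, and then the small Bam fragment. A short downstream match to a T7 gene 10-derived element precedes the T7 terminator. The record does not state whether a protease cleavage site lies between NusA and the peptide.

The associated study reports that Bam interacts directly with the CAF40 subunit of the CCR4-NOT complex to repress mRNA targets. A soluble NusA-fused Bam peptide would suit recombinant production for in vitro binding or structural work on that interaction, though the record states only bacterial expression as the purpose. The depositor notes that the supplied sequence may be theoretical.
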