Features (pLannotate 1.2.2; 19 found; start..end, strand, type, name):
    739..834     -  CDS            resD (fragment): REDF_ECOLI - Also known as D. Protein inferred from homology: Swiss-Prot protein existence level 3. Acts as a repressor of transcription and as a site-specific resolvase that cleaves at the RfsF site. From Escherichia coli (strain K12).
    824..881     +  CDS            TcR (fragment): tetracycline efflux protein; tet; confers resistance to tetracycline
    878..971     -  CDS            TcR (fragment): tetracycline efflux protein; tet; confers resistance to tetracycline
   1475..2375    -  CDS            TcR (fragment): tetracycline efflux protein; tet; confers resistance to tetracycline
   2402..2420    +  promoter       T7 promoter: promoter for bacteriophage T7 RNA polymerase
   2421..2445    +  protein_bind   lac operator: The lac repressor binds to the lac operator to inhibit transcription in E. coli. This inhibition can be relieved by adding lactose or isopropyl-β-D-thiogalactopyranoside (IPTG). lac repressor encoded by lacI
   2460..2482    +  RBS            RBS: efficient ribosome binding site from bacteriophage T7 gene 10 (Olins and Rangwala, 1989)
   2501..2517    +  CDS            capTEV™ (fragment): composite tag for in vivo biotinylation, TEV protease cleavage, and 6xHis tagging
   2538..4018    +  CDS            NusA (fragment): transcription elongation protein (N utilization substance protein A); nusA; highly soluble in E. coli
   4067..4159    +  CDS            bam (fragment): BAM_DROME - Experimental evidence at protein level: Swiss-Prot protein existence level 1. Required to initiate both male and female gametogenesis. May regulate cystoblast cell divisions. From Drosophila melanogaster (Fruit fly).
   4155..4204    +  CDS            SET1 (fragment): solubility-enhancement tag derived from T7 phage gene 10B
   4212..4259    +  terminator     T7 terminator: transcription terminator for bacteriophage T7 RNA polymerase
   4282..4386    -  CDS            TcR (fragment): tetracycline efflux protein; tet; confers resistance to tetracycline
   4434..4462    -  promoter       tet promoter: E. coli promoter for tetracycline efflux protein gene
   4574..5119    +  rep_origin     p15A ori: Plasmids containing the medium-copy-number p15A origin of replication can be propagated in E. coli cells that contain a second plasmid with the ColE1 origin.
   5207..5262    +  rep_origin     RSF ori (fragment): Plasmids containing the RSF 1030 origin of replication can be propagated in E. coli cells that contain additional plasmids with compatible origins.
   5381..5524    -  mobile_element IS1 (fragment): prokaryotic transposable element IS1
   5645..5747    +  promoter       cat promoter: promoter of the E. coli cat gene encoding chloramphenicol acetyltransferase
   5748..441     +  CDS            CmR (across the origin): chloramphenicol acetyltransferase; cat; confers resistance to chloramphenicol
>Addgene plasmid #148742 | pnYC-NvHN-DmBam_13-36_AF | depositor full sequence | sequence record 291190 | Full Sequence
GGTATGGCAATGAAAGACGGTGAGCTGGTGATATGGGATAGTGTTCACCCTTGTTACACCGTTTTCCATG
AGCAAACTGAAACGTTTTCATCGCTCTGGAGTGAATACCACGACGATTTCCGGCAGTTTCTACACATATA
TTCGCAAGATGTGGCGTGTTACGGTGAAAACCTGGCCTATTTCCCTAAAGGGTTTATTGAGAATATGTTT
TTCGTCTCAGCCAATCCCTGGGTGAGTTTCACCAGTTTTGATTTAAACGTGGCCAATATGGACAACTTCT
TCGCCCCCGTTTTCACCATGGGCAAATATTATACGCAAGGCGACAAGGTGCTGATGCCGCTGGCGATTCA
GGTTCATCATGCCGTCTGTGATGGCTTCCATGTCGGCAGAATGCTTAATGAATTACAACAGTACTGCGAT
GAGTGGCAGGGCGGGGCGTAATTTTTTTAAGGCAGTTATTGGTGCCCTTAAACGCCTGGTGCTACGCCTG
AATAAGTGATAATAAGCGGATGAATGGCAGAAATTCGAAAGCAAATTCGACCCGGTCGTCGGTTCAGGGC
AGGGTCGTTAAATAGCCGCTTATGTCTATTGCTGGTTTACCGGTTTATTGACTACCGGAAGCAGTGTGAC
CGTGTGCTTCTCAAATGCCTGAGGCCAGTTTGCTCAGGCTCTCCCCGTGGAGGTAATAATTGACGATATG
ATCATTTATTCTGCCTCCCAGAGCCTGATAAAAACGGTTAGCGCTTCGTTAATACAGATGTAGGTGTTCC
ACAGGGTAGCCAGCAGCATCCTGCGATGCAGATCCGGAACATAATGGTGCAGGGCGCTTGTTTCGGCGTG
GGTATGGTGGCAGGCCCCGTGGCCGGGGGACTGTTGGGCGCTGCCGGCACCTGTCCTACGAGTTGCATGA
TAAAGAAGACAGTCATAAGTGCGGCGACGATAGTCATGCCCCGCGCCCACCGGAAGGAGCTACCGGACAG
CGGTGCGGACTGTTGTAACTCAGAATAAGAAATGAGGCCGCTCATGGCGTTGACTCTCAGTCATAGTATC
GTGGTATCACCGGTTGGTTCCACTCTCTGTTGCGGGCAACTTCAGCAGCACGTAGGGGACTTCCGCGTTT
CCAGACTTTACGAAACACGGAAACCGAAGACCATTCATGTTGTTGCTCAGGTCGCAGACGTTTTGCAGCA
GCAGTCGCTTCACGTTCGCTCGCGTATCGGTGATTCATTCTGCTAACCAGTAAGGCAACCCCGCCAGCCT
AGCCGGGTCCTCAACGACAGGAGCACGATCATGCGCACCCGTGGCCAGGACCCAACGCTGCCCGAGATGC
GCCGCGTGCGGCTGCTGGAGATGGCGGACGCGATGGATATGTTCTGCCAAGGGTTGGTTTGCGCATTCAC
AGTTCTCCGCAAGAATTGATTGGCTCCAATTCTTGGAGTGGTGAATCCGTTAGCGAGGTGCCGCCGGCTT
CCATTCAGGTCGAGGTGGCCCGGCTCCATGCACCGCGACGCAACGCGGGGAGGCAGACAAGGTATAGGGC
GGCGCCTACAATCCATGCCAACCCGTTCCATGTGCTCGCCGAGGCGGCATAAATCGCCGTGACGATCAGC
GGTCCAGTGATCGAAGTTAGGCTGGTAAGAGCCGCGAGCGATCCTTGAAGCTGTCCCTGATGGTCGTCAT
CTACCTGCCTGGACAGCATGGCCTGCAACGCGGGCATCCCGATGCCGCCGGAAGCGAGAAGAATCATAAT
GGGGAAGGCCATCCAGCCTCGCGTCGCGAACGCCAGCAAGACGTAGCCCAGCGCGTCGGCCGCCATGCCG
GCGATAATGGCCTGCTTCTCGCCGAAACGTTTGGTGGCGGGACCAGTGACGAAGGCTTGAGCGAGGGCGT
GCAAGATTCCGAATACCGCAAGCGACAGGCCGATCATCGTCGCGCTCCAGCGAAAGCGGTCCTCGCCGAA
AATGACCCAGAGCGCTGCCGGCACCTGTCCTACGAGTTGCATGATAAAGAAGACAGTCATAAGTGCGGCG
ACGATAGTCATGCCCCGCGCCCACCGGAAGGAGCTGACTGGGTTGAAGGCTCTCAAGGGCATCGGTCGAC
GCTCTCCCTTATGCGACTCCTGCATTAGGAAGCAGCCCAGTAGTAGGTTGAGGCCGTTGAGCACCGCCGC
CGCAAGGAATGGTGCATGCAAGGAGATGGCGCCCAACAGTCCCCCGGCCACGGGGCCTGCCACCATACCC
ACGCCGAAACAAGCGCTCATGAGCCCGAAGTGGCGAGCCCGATCTTCCCCATCGGTGATGTCGGCGATAT
AGGCGCCAGCAACCGCACCTGTGGCGCCGGTGATGCCGGCCACGATGCGTCCGGCGTAGAGGATCAGACT
AAGATCTCGATCCCGCGAAATTAATACGACTCACTATAGGGGAATTGTGAGCGGATAACAATTCCCCACT
AGTAATAATTTTGTTTAACTTTAAGAAGGAGATATACCATGAGCGGCAGCCATCATCATCATCATCACAG
CGGCAGCGGCTCCATGGACAAAGAAATTTTGGCTGTAGTTGAAGCCGTATCCAATGAAAAGGCGCTACCT
CGCGAGAAGATTTTCGAAGCATTGGAAAGCGCCCTGGCGACAGCAACAAAGAAAAAATATGAACAAGAGA
TCGACGTCCGCGTACAGATCGATCGCAAAAGCGGTGATTTTGACACTTTCCGTCGCTGGTTAGTTGTTGA
TGAAGTCACCCAGCCGACCAAGGAAATCACCCTTGAAGCCGCACGTTATGAAGATGAAAGCCTGAACCTG
GGCGATTACGTTGAAGATCAGATTGAGTCTGTTACCTTTGACCGTATCACTACCCAGACGGCAAAACAGG
TTATCGTGCAGAAAGTGCGTGAAGCCGAACGTGCGATGGTGGTTGATCAGTTCCGTGAACACGAAGGTGA
AATCATCACCGGCGTGGTGAAAAAAGTAAACCGCGACAACATCTCTCTGGATCTGGGCAACAACGCTGAA
GCCGTGATCCTGCGCGAAGATATGCTGCCGCGTGAAAACTTCCGCCCTGGCGACCGCGTTCGTGGCGTGC
TCTATTCCGTTCGCCCGGAAGCGCGTGGCGCCCAACTGTTCGTCACTCGTTCCAAGCCGGAAATGCTGAT
CGAACTGTTCCGTATTGAAGTGCCAGAAATCGGCGAAGAAGTGATTGAAATTAAAGCAGCGGCTCGCGAT
CCGGGTTCTCGTGCGAAAATCGCGGTGAAAACCAACGATAAACGTATCGATCCGGTAGGTGCTTGCGTAG
GTATGCGTGGCGCCCGTGTTCAGGCGGTGTCTACTGAACTGGGTGGCGAGCGTATCGATATCGTCCTGTG
GGATGATAACCCGGCGCAGTTCGTGATTAACGCAATGGCACCGGCAGACGTTGCTTCTATCGTGGTGGAT
GAAGATAAACACACGATGGACATCGCCGTTGAAGCCGGTAATCTGGCGCAGGCGATTGGCCGTAACGGTC
AGAACGTGCGTCTGGCTTCGCAACTGAGCGGTTGGGAACTCAACGTGATGACCGTTGACGACCTGCAAGC
TAAGCATCAGGCGGAAGCGCACGCAGCGATCGACACCTTCACCAAATATCTCGACATCGACGAAGACTTC
GCGACTGTTCTGGTAGAAGAAGGCTTCTCGACGCTGGAAGAATTGGCCTATGTGCCGATGAAAGAGCTGT
TGGAAATCGAAGGCCTTGATGAGCCGACCGTTGAAGCACTGCGCGAGCGTGCTAAAAATGCACTGGCCAC
CATTGCACAGGCCCAGGAAGAAAGCCTCGGTGATAACAAACCGGCTGACGATCTGCTGAACCTTGAAGGG
GTAGATCGTGATTTGGCATTCAAACTGGCCGCCCGTGGCGTTTGTACGCTGGAAGACCTCGCCGAACAGG
GCATTGATGATCTGGCTGATATCGAAGGGTTGACCGACGAAAAAGCCGGAGCACTGATTATGGCTGCCCG
TAATATTTGCTGGTTCGGTGACGAAGCGGGTACCGGCAGCGGCGAAAACCTTTACTTCCAGGGCCATATG
CTCGAGGACGACCAGCAGTTGGACCACAATTTTAAGCAGATGGAGGAGCATTTGGCCTTAATGGTGGAAG
GCAATGAATAACCTAGGAGATCCGGCTGCTAACAAAGCCCGAAAGGAAGCTGAGTTGGCTGCTGCCACCG
CTGAGCAATAACTAGCATAACCCCTTGGGGCCTCTAAACGGGTCTTGAGGGGTTTTTTGCTGAAAGGAGG
AACTATATCCGGATATCCCGCAAGAGGCCCGGCAGTACCGGCATAACCAAGCCTATGCCTACAGCATCCA
GGGTGACGGTGCCGAGGATGACGATGAGCGCATTGTTAGATTTCATACACGGTGCCTGACTGCGTTAGCA
ATTTAACTGTGATAAACTACCGCATTAAAGCTTATCGATGATAAGCTGTCAAACATGAGAATTACAACTT
ATATCGTATGGGGCTGACTTCAGGTGCTACATTTGAAGAGATAAATTGCACTGAAATCAAGAAATATTTT
ATCTGATTAATAAGATGATCTTCTTGAGATCGTTTTGGTCTGCGCGTAATCTCTTGCTCTGAAAACGAAA
AAACCGCCTTGCAGGGCGGTTTTTCGAAGGTTCTCTGAGCTACCAACTCTTTGAACCGAGGTAACTGGCT
TGGAGGAGCGCAGTCACCAAAACTTGTCCTTTCAGTTTAGCCTTAACCGGCGCATGACTTCAAGACTAAC
TCCTCTAAATCAATTACCAGTGGCTGCTGCCAGTGGTGCTTTTGCATGTCTTTCCGGGTTGGACTCAAGA
CGATAGTTACCGGATAAGGCGCAGCGGTCGGACTGAACGGGGGGTTCGTGCATACAGTCCAGCTTGGAGC
GAACTGCCTACCCGGAACTGAGTGTCAGGCGTGGAATGAGACAAACGCGGCCATAACAGCGGAATGACAC
CGGTAAACCGAAAGGCAGGAACAGGAGAGCGCACGAGGGAGCCGCCAGGGGGAAACGCCTGGTATCTTTA
TAGTCCTGTCGGGTTTCGCCACCACTGATTTGAGCGTCAGATTTCGTGATGCTTGTCAGGGGGGCGGAGC
CTATGGAAAAACGGCTTTGCCGCGGCCCTCTCACTTCCCTGTTAAGTATCTTCCTGGCATCTTCCAGGAA
ATCTCCGCCCCGTTCGTAAGCCATTTCCGCTCGCCGCAGTCGAACGACCGAGCGTAGCGAGTCAGTGAGC
GAGGAAGCGGAATATATCCTGTATCACATATTCTGCTGACGCACCGGTGCAGCCTTTTTTCTCCTGCCAC
ATGAAGCACTTCACTGACACCCTCATCAGTGCCAACATAGTAAGCCAGTATACACTCCCCTAGCGCTGAT
GTCCGGCGGTGCTTTTGCCGTTACGCACCACCCCGTCAGTAGCTGAACAGGAGGGACAGCTGATAGAAAC
AGAAGCCACTGGAGCACCTCAAAAACACCATCATACACTAAATCAGTAAGTTGGCAGCATCACCCGACGC
ACTTTGCGCCGAATAAATACCTGTGACGGAAGATCACTTCGCAGAATAAATAAATCCTGGTGTCCCTGTT
GATACCGGGAAGCCCTGGGCCAACTTTTGGCGAAAATGAGACGTTGATCGGCACGTAAGAGGTTCCAACT
TTCACCATAATGAAATAAGATCACTACCGGGCGTATTTTTTGAGTTATCGAGATTTTCAGGAGCTAAGGA
AGCTAAAATGGAGAAAAAAATCACTGGATATACCACCGTTGATATATCCCAATGGCATCGTAAAGAACAT
TTTGAGGCATTTCAGTCAGTTGCTCAATGTACCTATAACCAGACCGTTCAGCTGGATATTACGGCCTTTT
TAAAGACCGTAAAGAAAAATAAGCACAAGTTTTATCCGGCCTTTATTCACATTCTTGCCCGCCTGATGAA
TGCTCATCCGGAATTC
